Addgene plasmid #64186: pLK
Purpose: (Empty Backbone) harbours marker genes LEU2 and LYS2
Depositing lab: Markus Ralser. Depositing organization: University of Cambridge. Publication: Saccharomyces cerevisiae single-copy plasmids for auxotrophy compensation, multiple marker selection, and for designing metabolically cooperating communities. Mulleder M, Campbell K, Matsarskaia O, Eckerstorfer F, Ralser M. F1000Res. 2016 Sep 20;5:2351. eCollection 2016. 10.12688/f1000research.9606.1 PubMed 27830062.
Backbone
  Vector backbone: pLUK
  Backbone size (bp): 11556
  Modifications to backbone: removed URA3
  Vector type: Bacterial Expression, Yeast Expression
  Selectable markers: LEU2 ; LYS2
Growth in bacteria
  Bacterial resistance: Ampicillin, 100 μg/mL
  Growth temperature: 37°C
  Growth strain: DH5alpha
  Copy number: Low Copy
Gene/Insert
  Cloning method: Restriction Enzyme
Terms and licenses: Academic/Nonprofit Terms; Industry Terms: Not Available to Industry
How to cite: pLK was a gift from Markus Ralser (Addgene plasmid # 64186 ; http://n2t.net/addgene:64186 ; RRID:Addgene_64186)
