[The description below was written by a language model from this plasmid's Addgene catalogue record and pLannotate feature annotations shown in this document.]
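Description:
pLK is an empty-backbone E. coli–Saccharomyces cerevisiae shuttle vector derived from pLUK by removing the URA3 marker, leaving two yeast auxotrophic markers, LEU2 and LYS2. The deposited sequence is 10,460 nt, shorter than the 11,556 bp listed for the pLUK backbone, which is consistent with the URA3 deletion. In yeast it is maintained through a CEN6/ARS element, which combines a centromere with an autonomously replicating sequence and keeps the plasmid at roughly single copy with stable segregation. In bacteria it replicates from a ColE1/pUC-type origin and is selected with ampicillin through the β-lactamase gene. The catalogue entry lists it as low copy, although the origin is annotated as a high-copy type. An f1 origin is also present, which permits single-stranded DNA production.

The two markers are carried with their native promoters. LYS2 encodes alpha-aminoadipate reductase for lysine biosynthesis, and LEU2 encodes 3-isopropylmalate dehydrogenase for leucine biosynthesis. Short annotated fragments of neighbouring yeast genes, including NFS1, probably come from genomic flanking sequence carried along with these markers, and the small bom, rop and lacI fragments look like remnants of earlier vector construction. A pBluescript-style multiple cloning site sits within a lacZα fragment. It is flanked by T7 and T3 promoters and lies downstream of the lac promoter and operator, so inserts can still be cloned, though no yeast expression promoter is annotated at that site.

According to the associated publication title, pLK belongs to a series of single-copy plasmids for auxotrophy compensation, multiple marker selection and the design of metabolically cooperating yeast communities. It would restore leucine and lysine prototrophy in leu2 lys2 strains.
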