Features (pLannotate 1.2.2; 21 found; start..end, strand, type, name):
    165..404     +  promoter       LYS2 promoter: S. cerevisiae LYS2
    405..4583    +  CDS            LYS2: alpha-aminoadipate reductase, required for lysine biosynthesis; S. cerevisiae LYS2; yeast auxotrophic marker
   4639..4716    +  CDS            YO192_YEAST (fragment): Experimental evidence at protein level: Swiss-Prot protein existence level 1. From Saccharomyces cerevisiae (strain ATCC 204508 / S288c) (Baker's yeast).
   4856..5263    +  promoter       LEU2 promoter: S. cerevisiae LEU2
   5264..6358    +  CDS            LEU2: 3-isopropylmalate dehydrogenase, required for leucine biosynthesis; S. cerevisiae LEU2; yeast auxotrophic marker
   6720..6821    -  CDS            NFS1 (fragment): NFS1_YEAST - Also known as SPL1 From Saccharomyces cerevisiae (strain ATCC 204508 / S288c) (Baker's yeast).
   6869..6920    +  misc_feature   bom (fragment): basis of mobility region from pBR322
   6948..7376    -  rep_origin     f1 ori (sequence partly withheld): f1 bacteriophage origin of replication; arrow indicates direction of (+) strand synthesis
   7380..7537    -  CDS            lacZα (fragment): LacZα fragment of β-galactosidase; lacZ fragment
   7540..7558    +  promoter       T7 promoter: promoter for bacteriophage T7 RNA polymerase
   7567..7674    +  misc_feature   MCS: pBluescript multiple cloning site
   7686..7704    -  promoter       T3 promoter: promoter for bacteriophage T3 RNA polymerase
   7749..7765    -  protein_bind   lac operator: The lac repressor binds to the lac operator to inhibit transcription in E. coli. This inhibition can be relieved by adding lactose or isopropyl-β-D-thiogalactopyranoside (IPTG). lac repressor encoded by lacI
   7773..7803    -  promoter       lac promoter: promoter for the E. coli lac operon
   7818..7839    -  protein_bind   CAP binding site: CAP binding activates transcription in the presence of cAMP. E. coli catabolite activator protein
   7852..7944    -  CDS            lacI (fragment): lac repressor; lacI; The lac repressor binds to the lac operator to inhibit transcription in E. coli. This inhibition can be relieved by adding lactose or isopropyl-β-D-thiogalactopyranoside (IPTG).
   8127..8715    -  rep_origin     ori: high-copy-number ColE1/pMB1/pBR322/pUC origin of replication
   8886..9746    -  CDS            AmpR: β-lactamase; bla; confers resistance to ampicillin, carbenicillin, and related antibiotics
   9747..9851    -  promoter       AmpR promoter: bla
   9877..10379   -  misc_feature   CEN/ARS: S. cerevisiae CEN6 centromere fused to an autonomously replicating sequence
  10460..35      +  CDS            rop (fragment) (across the origin): Rop protein, which maintains plasmids at low copy number; rop
>Addgene plasmid #64186 | pLK | depositor full sequence | sequence record 107502 | pLK sequence 10460 bps
TCGCGCGTTTCGGTGATGACGGTGAAAACCTCTGACACATGCAGCTCCCGGAGACGGTCACAGCTTGTCT
GTAAGCGGATGCCGGGAGCAGACAAGCCCGTCAGGGCGCGTCAGCGGGTGTTGGCGGCGCGTCGAGGAAA
ACTCTTCAATAGTTTTGCCAGCGGAATTCCACTTGCAATTACATAAAAAATTCCGGCGGTTTTTCGCGTG
TGACTCAATGTCGAAATACCTGCCTAATGAACATGAACATCGCCCAAATGTATTTGAAGACCCGCTGGGA
GAAGTTCAAGATATATAAGTAACAAGCAGCCAATAGTATAAAAAAAAATCTGAGTTTATTACCTTTCCTG
GAATTTCAGTGAAAAACTGCTAATTATAGAGAGATATCACAGAGTTACTCACTAATGACTAACGAAAAGG
TCTGGATAGAGAAGTTGGATAATCCAACTCTTTCAGTGTTACCACATGACTTTTTACGCCCACAACAAGA
ACCTTATACGAAACAAGCTACATATTCGTTACAGCTACCTCAGCTCGATGTGCCTCATGATAGTTTTTCT
AACAAATACGCTGTCGCTTTGAGTGTATGGGCTGCATTGATATATAGAGTAACCGGTGACGATGATATTG
TTCTTTATATTGCGAATAACAAAATCTTAAGATTCAATATTCAACCAACGTGGTCATTTAATGAGCTGTA
TTCTACAATTAACAATGAGTTGAACAAGCTCAATTCTATTGAGGCCAATTTTTCCTTTGACGAGCTAGCT
GAAAAAATTCAAAGTTGCCAAGATCTGGAAAGGACCCCTCAGTTGTTCCGTTTGGCCTTTTTGGAAAACC
AAGATTTCAAATTAGACGAGTTCAAGCATCATTTAGTGGACTTTGCTTTGAATTTGGATACCAGTAATAA
TGCGCATGTTTTGAACTTAATTTATAACAGCTTACTGTATTCGAATGAAAGAGTAACCATTGTTGCGGAC
CAATTTACTCAATATTTGACTGCTGCGCTAAGCGATCCATCCAATTGCATAACTAAAATCTCTCTGATCA
CCGCATCATCCAAGGATAGTTTACCTGATCCAACTAAGAACTTGGGCTGGTGCGATTTCGTGGGGTGTAT
TCACGACATTTTCCAGGACAATGCTGAAGCCTTCCCAGAGAGAACCTGTGTTGTGGAGACTCCAACACTA
AATTCCGACAAGTCCCGTTCTTTCACTTATCGCGACATCAACCGCACTTCTAACATAGTTGCCCATTATT
TGATTAAAACAGGTATCAAAAGAGGTGATGTAGTGATGATCTATTCTTCTAGGGGTGTGGATTTGATGGT
ATGTGTGATGGGTGTCTTGAAAGCCGGCGCAACCTTTTCAGTTATCGACCCTGCATATCCCCCAGCCAGA
CAAACCATTTACTTAGGTGTTGCTAAACCACGTGGGTTGATTGTTATTAGAGCTGCTGGACAATTGGATC
AACTAGTAGAAGATTACATCAATGATGAATTGGAGATTGTTTCAAGAATCAATTCCATCGCTATTCAAGA
AAATGGTACCATTGAAGGTGGCAAATTGGACAATGGCGAGGATGTTTTGGCTCCATATGATCACTACAAA
GACACCAGAACAGGTGTTGTAGTTGGACCAGATTCCAACCCAACCCTATCTTTCACATCTGGTTCCGAAG
GTATTCCTAAGGGTGTTCTTGGTAGACATTTTTCCTTGGCTTATTATTTCAATTGGATGTCCAAAAGGTT
CAACTTAACAGAAAATGATAAATTCACAATGCTGAGCGGTATTGCACATGATCCAATTCAAAGAGATATG
TTTACACCATTATTTTTAGGTGCCCAATTGTATGTCCCTACTCAAGATGATATTGGTACACCGGGCCGTT
TAGCGGAATGGATGAGTAAGTATGGTTGCACAGTTACCCATTTAACACCTGCCATGGGTCAATTACTTAC
TGCCCAAGCTACTACACCATTCCCTAAGTTACATCATGCGTTCTTTGTGGGTGACATTTTAACAAAACGT
GATTGTCTGAGGTTACAAACCTTGGCAGAAAATTGCCGTATTGTTAATATGTACGGTACCACTGAAACAC
AGCGTGCAGTTTCTTATTTCGAAGTTAAATCAAAAAATGACGATCCAAACTTTTTGAAAAAATTGAAAGA
TGTCATGCCTGCTGGTAAAGGTATGTTGAACGTTCAGCTACTAGTTGTTAACAGGAACGATCGTACTCAA
ATATGTGGTATTGGCGAAATAGGTGAGATTTATGTTCGTGCAGGTGGTTTGGCCGAAGGTTATAGAGGAT
TACCAGAATTGAATAAAGAAAAATTTGTGAACAACTGGTTTGTTGAAAAAGATCACTGGAATTATTTGGA
TAAGGATAATGGTGAACCTTGGAGACAATTCTGGTTAGGTCCAAGAGATAGATTGTACAGAACGGGTGAT
TTAGGTCGTTATCTACCAAACGGTGACTGTGAATGTTGCGGTAGGGCTGATGATCAAGTTAAAATTCGTG
GGTTCAGAATCGAATTAGGAGAAATAGATACGCACATTTCCCAACATCCATTGGTAAGAGAAAACATTAC
TTTAGTTCGCAAAAATGCCGACAATGAGCCAACATTGATCACATTTATGGTCCCAAGATTTGACAAGCCA
GATGACTTGTCTAAGTTCCAAAGTGATGTTCCAAAGGAGGTTGAAACTGACCCTATAGTTAAGGGCTTAA
TCGGTTACCATCTTTTATCCAAGGACATCAGGACTTTCTTAAAGAAAAGATTGGCTAGCTATGCTATGCC
TTCCTTGATTGTGGTTATGGATAAACTACCATTGAATCCAAATGGTAAAGTTGATAAGCCTAAACTTCAA
TTCCCAACTCCCAAGCAATTAAATTTGGTAGCTGAAAATACAGTTTCTGAAACTGACGACTCTCAGTTTA
CCAATGTTGAGCGCGAGGTTAGAGACTTATGGTTAAGTATATTACCTACCAAGCCAGCATCTGTATCACC
AGATGATTCGTTTTTCGATTTAGGTGGTCATTCTATCTTGGCTACCAAAATGATTTTTACCTTAAAGAAA
AAGCTGCAAGTTGATTTACCATTGGGCACAATTTTCAAGTATCCAACGATAAAGGCCTTTGCCGCGGAAA
TTGACAGAATTAAATCATCGGGTGGATCATCTCAAGGTGAGGTCGTCGAAAATGTCACTGCAAATTATGC
GGAAGACGCCAAGAAATTGGTTGAGACGCTACCAAGTTCGTACCCCTCTCGAGAATATTTTGTTGAACCT
AATAGTGCCGAAGGAAAAACAACAATTAATGTGTTTGTTACCGGTGTCACAGGATTTCTGGGCTCCTACA
TCCTTGCAGATTTGTTAGGACGTTCTCCAAAGAACTACAGTTTCAAAGTGTTTGCCCACGTCAGGGCCAA
GGATGAAGAAGCTGCATTTGCAAGATTACAAAAGGCAGGTATCACCTATGGTACTTGGAACGAAAAATTT
GCCTCAAATATTAAAGTTGTATTAGGCGATTTATCTAAAAGCCAATTTGGTCTTTCAGATGAGAAGTGGA
TGGATTTGGCAAACACAGTTGATATAATTATCCATAATGGTGCGTTAGTTCACTGGGTTTATCCATATGC
CAAATTGAGGGATCCAAATGTTATTTCAACTATCAATGTTATGAGCTTAGCCGCCGTCGGCAAGCCAAAG
TTCTTTGACTTTGTTTCCTCCACTTCTACTCTTGACACTGAATACTACTTTAATTTGTCAGATAAACTTG
TTAGCGAAGGGAAGCCAGGCATTTTAGAATCAGACGATTTAATGAACTCTGCAAGCGGGCTCACTGGTGG
ATATGGTCAGTCCAAATGGGCTGCTGAGTACATCATTAGACGTGCAGGTGAAAGGGGCCTACGTGGGTGT
ATTGTCAGACCAGGTTACGTAACAGGTGCCTCTGCCAATGGTTCTTCAAACACAGATGATTTCTTATTGA
GATTTTTGAAAGGTTCAGTCCAATTAGGTAAGATTCCAGATATCGAAAATTCCGTGAATATGGTTCCAGT
AGATCATGTTGCTCGTGTTGTTGTTGCTACGTCTTTGAATCCTCCCAAAGAAAATGAATTGGCCGTTGCT
CAAGTAACGGGTCACCCAAGAATATTATTCAAAGACTACTTGTATACTTTACACGATTATGGTTACGATG
TCGAAATCGAAAGCTATTCTAAATGGAAGAAATCATTGGAGGCGTCTGTTATTGACAGGAATGAAGAAAA
TGCGTTGTATCCTTTGCTACACATGGTCTTAGACAACTTACCTGAAAGTACCAAAGCTCCGGAACTAGAC
GATAGGAACGCCGTGGCATCTTTAAAGAAAGACACCGCATGGACAGGTGTTGATTGGTCTAATGGAATAG
GTGTTACTCCAGAAGAGGTTGGTATATATATTGCATTTTTAAACAAGGTTGGATTTTTACCTCCACCAAC
TCATAATGACAAACTTCCACTGCCAAGTATAGAACTAACTCAAGCGCAAATAAGTCTAGTTGCTTCAGGT
GCTGGTGCTCGTGGAAGCTCCGCAGCAGCTTAAGGTTGAGCATTACGTATGATATGTGCGCGCCATCGAG
GAGAACTTCTAGTATATCTACATACCTAATATTATTGCCTTATTAAAAATGGAATCCCAACAATTACATC
AAAATCCACATTCTCTTCAAAATCAATTGTCCTGTACTTCCTTGTTCATGTGTGTTCAAAAACGTTATAT
TTATAGGATAATTATACTCTATTTCTCAACAAGTAATTGGTTGTTTGGCCGAGCGGTCTAAGGCGCCTGA
TTCAAGAAATATCTTGACCGCAGTTAACTGTGGGAATACTCAGGTATCGTAAGATGCAAGAGTTCGAATC
TCTTAGCAACCATTATTTTTTTCCTCAACATAACGAGAACACACAGGGGCGCTATCGCACAGAATCAAAT
TCGATGACTGGAAATTTTTTGTTAATTTCAGAGGTCGCCTGACGCATATACCTTTTTCAACTGAAAAATT
GGGAGAAAAAGGAAAGGTGAGAGCGCCGGAACCGGCTTTTCATATAGAATAGAGAAGCGTTCATGACTAA
ATGCTTGCATCACAATACTTGAAGTTGACAATATTATTTAAGGACCTATTGTTTTTTCCAATAGGTGGTT
AGCAATCGTCTTACTTTCTAACTTTTCTTACCTTTTACATTTCAGCAATATATATATATATATTTCAAGG
ATATACCATTCTAATGTCTGCCCCTAAGAAGATCGTCGTTTTGCCAGGTGACCACGTTGGTCAAGAAATC
ACAGCCGAAGCCATTAAGGTTCTTAAAGCTATTTCTGATGTTCGTTCCAATGTCAAGTTCGATTTCGAAA
ATCATTTAATTGGTGGTGCTGCTATCGATGCTACAGGTGTTCCACTTCCAGATGAGGCGCTGGAAGCCTC
CAAGAAGGCTGATGCCGTTTTGTTAGGTGCTGTGGGTGGTCCTAAATGGGGTACCGGTAGTGTTAGACCT
GAACAAGGTTTACTAAAAATCCGTAAAGAACTTCAATTGTACGCCAACTTAAGACCATGTAACTTTGCAT
CCGACTCTCTTTTAGACTTATCTCCAATCAAGCCACAATTTGCTAAAGGTACTGACTTCGTTGTTGTCAG
AGAATTAGTGGGAGGTATTTACTTTGGTAAGAGAAAGGAAGACGATGGTGATGGTGTCGCTTGGGATAGT
GAACAATACACCGTTCCAGAAGTGCAAAGAATCACAAGAATGGCCGCTTTCATGGCCCTACAACATGAGC
CACCATTGCCTATTTGGTCCTTGGATAAAGCTAATGTTTTGGCCTCTTCAAGATTATGGAGAAAAACTGT
GGAGGAAACCATCAAGAACGAATTCCCTACATTGAAGGTTCAACATCAATTGATTGATTCTGCCGCCATG
ATCCTAGTTAAGAACCCAACCCACCTAAATGGTATTATAATCACCAGCAACATGTTTGGTGATATCATCT
CCGATGAAGCCTCCGTTATCCCAGGTTCCTTGGGTTTGTTGCCATCTGCGTCCTTGGCCTCTTTGCCAGA
CAAGAACACCGCATTTGGTTTGTACGAACCATGCCACGGTTCTGCTCCAGATTTGCCAAAGAATAAGGTC
AACCCTATCGCCACTATCTTGTCTGCTGCAATGATGTTGAAATTGTCATTGAACTTGCCTGAAGAAGGTA
AGGCCATTGAAGATGCAGTTAAAAAGGTTTTGGATGCAGGTATCAGAACTGGTGATTTAGGTGGTTCCAA
CAGTACCACCGAAGTCGGTGATGCTGTCGCCGAAGAAGTTAAGAAAATCCTTGCTTAAAAAGATTCTCTT
TTTTTATGATATTTGTACATAAACTTTATAAATGAAATTCATAATAGAAACGACACGAAATTACAAAATG
GAATATGTTCATAGGGTAGACGAAACTATATACGCAATCTACATACATTTATCAAGAAGGAGAAAAAGGA
GGATGTAAAGGAATACAGGTAAGCAAATTGATACTAATGGCTCAACGTGATAAGGAAAAAGAATTGCACT
TTAACATTAATATTGACAAGGAGGAGGGCACCACACAAAAAGTTAGGTGTAACAGAAAATCATGAAACTA
TGATTCCTAATTTATATATTGGAGGATTTTCTCTAAAAAAAAAAAAATACAACAAATAAAAAACACTCAA
TGACCTGACCATTTGATGGAGTTTAAGTCAATACCTTCTTGAACCATTTCCCATAATGGTGAAAGTTCCC
TCAAGAATTTTACTCTGTCAGAAACGGCCTTACGACGTAGTCGAGGATCTCCTAGGTTAATTAAGTTTAA
ACAGATCCTATGCGGTGTGAAATACCGCACAGATGCGTAAGGAGAAAATACCGCATCAGGAAATTGTAAG
CGTTAATATTTTGTTAAAATTCGCGTTAAATTTTTGTTAAATCAGCTCATTTTTTAACCAATAGGCCGAA
ATCGGCAAAATCCCTTATAAATCAAAAGAATAGACCGAGATAGGGT
[37 nt withheld, positions 7047-7083]
AAAGAACGTGGACTCCAACGTCAAAGG
[49 nt withheld, positions 7111-7159]
T
[91 nt withheld, positions 7161-7251]
G
[124 nt withheld, positions 7253-7376]
CCATTCGCCATTCAGGCTGCGCAACTGTTGGGAAGGGCGATCGGTGCGGGCCTCTTCGCTATTACGCCAG
CTGGCGAAAGGGGGATGTGCTGCAAGGCGATTAAGTTGGGTAACGCCAGGGTTTTCCCAGTCACGACGTT
GTAAAACGACGGCCAGTGAATTGTAATACGACTCACTATAGGGCGAATTGGAGCTCCACCGCGGTGGCGG
CCGCTCTAGAACTAGTGGGTCCCCCGGGCTGCAGGAATTCGATATCAAGCTTATCGATACCGTCGACCTG
GAGGGGGGGCCCGGTACCAGCTTTTGTTCCCTTTAGTGAGGGTTAATTTCGAGCTTGGCGTAATCATGGT
CATAGCTGTTTCCTGTGTGAAATTGTTATCCGCTCACAATTCCACACAACATACGAGCCGGAAGCATAAA
GTGTAAAGCCTGGGGTGCCTAATGAGTGAGCTAACTCACATTAATTGCGTTGCGCTCACTGCCCGCTTTC
CAGTCGGGAAACCTGTCGTGCCAGCTGCATTAATGAATCGGCCAACGCGCGGGGAGAGGCGGTTTGCGTA
TTGGGCGCTCTTCCGCTTCCTCGCTCACTGACTCGCTGCGCTCGGTCGTTCGGCTGCGGCGAGCGGTATC
AGCTCACTCAAAGGCGGTAATACGGTTATCCACAGAATCAGGGGATAACGCAGGAAAGAACATGTGAGCA
AAAGGCCAGCAAAAGGCCAGGAACCGTAAAAAGGCCGCGTTGCTGGCGTTTTTCCATAGGCTCCGCCCCC
CTGACGAGCATCACAAAAATCGACGCTCAAGTCAGAGGTGGCGAAACCCGACAGGACTATAAAGATACCA
GGCGTTTCCCCCTGGAAGCTCCCTCGTGCGCTCTCCTGTTCCGACCCTGCCGCTTACCGGATACCTGTCC
GCCTTTCTCCCTTCGGGAAGCGTGGCGCTTTCTCATAGCTCACGCTGTAGGTATCTCAGTTCGGTGTAGG
TCGTTCGCTCCAAGCTGGGCTGTGTGCACGAACCCCCCGTTCAGCCCGACCGCTGCGCCTTATCCGGTAA
CTATCGTCTTGAGTCCAACCCGGTAAGACACGACTTATCGCCACTGGCAGCAGCCACTGGTAACAGGATT
AGCAGAGCGAGGTATGTAGGCGGTGCTACAGAGTTCTTGAAGTGGTGGCCTAACTACGGCTACACTAGAA
GGACAGTATTTGGTATCTGCGCTCTGCTGAAGCCAGTTACCTTCGGAAAAAGAGTTGGTAGCTCTTGATC
CGGCAAACAAACCACCGCTGGTAGCGGTGGTTTTTTTGTTTGCAAGCAGCAGATTACGCGCAGAAAAAAA
GGATCTCAAGAAGATCCTTTGATCTTTTCTACGGGGTCTGACGCTCAGTGGAACGAAAACTCACGTTAAG
GGATTTTGGTCATGAGATTATCAAAAAGGATCTTCACCTAGATCCTTTTAAATTAAAAATGAAGTTTTAA
ATCAATCTAAAGTATATATGAGTAAACTTGGTCTGACAGTTACCAATGCTTAATCAGTGAGGCACCTATC
TCAGCGATCTGTCTATTTCGTTCATCCATAGTTGCCTGACTGCCCGTCGTGTAGATAACTACGATACGGG
AGGGCTTACCATCTGGCCCCAGTGCTGCAATGATACCGCGAGACCCACGCTCACCGGCTCCAGATTTATC
AGCAATAAACCAGCCAGCCGGAAGGGCCGAGCGCAGAAGTGGTCCTGCAACTTTATCCGCCTCCATCCAG
TCTATTAATTGTTGCCGGGAAGCTAGAGTAAGTAGTTCGCCAGTTAATAGTTTGCGCAACGTTGTTGCCA
TTGCTACAGGCATCGTGGTGTCACGCTCGTCGTTTGGTATGGCTTCATTCAGCTCCGGTTCCCAACGATC
AAGGCGAGTTACATGATCCCCCATGTTGTGAAAAAAAGCGGTTAGCTCCTTCGGTCCTCCGATCGTTGTC
AGAAGTAAGTTGGCCGCAGTGTTATCACTCATGGTTATGGCAGCACTGCATAATTCTCTTACTGTCATGC
CATCCGTAAGATGCTTTTCTGTGACTGGTGAGTACTCAACCAAGTCATTCTGAGAATAGTGTATGCGGCG
ACCGAGTTGCTCTTGCCCGGCGTCAATACGGGATAATACCGCGCCACATAGCAGAACTTTAAAAGTGCTC
ATCATTGGAAAACGTTCTTCGGGGCGAAAACTCTCAAGGATCTTACCGCTGTTGAGATCCAGTTCGATGT
AACCCACTCGTGCACCCAACTGATCTTCAGCATCTTTTACTTTCACCAGCGTTTCTGGGTGAGCAAAAAC
AGGAAGGCAAAATGCCGCAAAAAAGGGAATAAGGGCGACACGGAAATGTTGAATACTCATACTCTTCCTT
TTTCAATATTATTGAAGCATTTATCAGGGTTATTGTCTCATGAGCGGATACATATTTGAATGTATTTAGA
AAAATAAACAAATAGGGGTTCCGCGCACATTTCCCCGAAAAGTGCCACCTATCGCTTGCCTGTAACTTAC
ACGCGCCTCGTATCTTTTAATGATGGAATAATTTGGGAATTTACTCTGTGTTTATTTATTTTTATGTTTT
GTATTTGGATTTTAGAAAGTAAATAAAGAAGGTAGAAGAGTTACGGAATGAAGAAAAAAAAATAAACAAA
GGTTTAAAAAATTTCAACAAAAAGCGTACTTTACATATATATTTATTAGACAAGAAAAGCAGATTAAATA
GATATACATTCGATTAACGATAAGTAAAATGTAAAATCACAGGATTTTCGTGTGTGGTCTTCTACACAGA
CAAGATGAAACAATTCGGCATTAATACCTGAGAGCAGGAAGAGCAAGATAAAAGGTAGTATTTGTTGGCG
ATCCCCCTAGAGTCTTTTACATCTTCGGAAAACAAAAACTATTTTTTCTTTAATTTCTTTTTTTACTTTC
TATTTTTAATTTATATATTTATATTAAAAAATTTAAATTATAATTATTTTTATAGCACGTGATGAAAAGG
ACCCCCGTCCTAAGAAACCATTATTATCATGACATTAACCTATAAAAATAGGCGTATCACGAGGCCCTTT
CGTC
