>Addgene plasmid #64186 | pLK | addgene partial sequence | sequence record 112279 | pBRforEco 5'-AATAGGCGTATCACGAGGC-3'
TTCGGTGATGACGGTGAAAACCTCTGACACATGCAGCTCCCGGAGACGGTCACAGCTTGTCTGTAAGCGG
ATGCCGGGAGCAGACAAGCCCGTCAGGGCGCGTCAGCGGGTGTTGGCGGCGCGTCGAGGAAAACTCTTCA
ATAGTTTTGCCAGCGGAATTCCACTTGCAATTACATAAAAAATTCCGGCGGTTTTTCGCGTGTGACTCAA
TGTCGAAATACCTGCCTAATGAACATGAACATCGCCCAAATGTATTTGAAGACCCGCTGGGAGAAGTTCA
AGATATATAAGTAACAAGCAGCCAATAGTATAAAAAAAAATCTGAGTTTATTACCTTTCCTGGAATTTCA
GTGAAAAACTGCTAATTATAGAGAGATATCACAGAGTTACTCACTAATGACTAACGAAAAGGTCTGGATA
GAGAAGTTGGATAATCCAACTCTTTCAGTGTTACCACATGACTTTTTACGCCCACAACAAGAACCTTATA
CGAAACAAGCTACATATTCGTTACAGCTACCTCAGCTCGATGTGCCTCATGATAGTTTTTCTAACAAATA
CGCTGTCGCTTTGAGTGTATGGGCTGCATTGATATATAGAGTAACCGGTGACGATGATATTGTTCTTTAT
ATTGCGAATAACAAAATCTTAAGATTCAATATTCAACCAACGTGGTCATTTAATGAGCTGTATTCTACAA
TTAACAATGAGTTGAACAAGCTCAATTCTATTGAGGCCAATTTTTCCTTTGACGAGCTAGCTGAAAAAAT
TCAAAGTTGCCAAGATCTGGAAAGGACCCCTCAGTTGTTCCGTTTGGCCTTTTTGGAAAACCAAGATTTC
AAATTAGACGAGTTCAAGCATCATTTAGTGGACTTTGCTTTGAATTTGGATACCAGTAATAATGCGCATG
TTTTGAACTTAATTTATAACAGCTTACTGTATTCGAATGAAAGAGTAACCATTGTTGCGGACCAATTTAC
TCAATATTTGACTGCTGCGCTAAGCGATCCATCCAATTGCATAACTAAAATCTCTCTGATCACCGCATCA
TCCAAGGATAGTTTA
