>Addgene plasmid #64186 | pLK | addgene partial sequence | sequence record 112281 | Lys2-F 5'-GACAAACTTCCACTGCCAAG-3'
CTCAAGCGCAAATAAGTCTAGTTGCTTCAGGTGCTGGTGCTCGTGGAAGCTCCGCAGCAGCTTAAGGTTG
AGCATTACGTATGATATGTGCGCGCCATCGAGGAGAACTTCTAGTATATCTACATACCTAATATTATTGC
CTTATTAAAAATGGAATCCCAACAATTACATCAAAATCCACATTCTCTTCAAAATCAATTGTCCTGTACT
TCCTTGTTCATGTGTGTTCAAAAACGTTATATTTATAGGATAATTATACTCTATTTCTCAACAAGTAATT
GGTTGTTTGGCCGAGCGGTCTAAGGCGCCTGATTCAAGAAATATCTTGACCGCAGTTAACTGTGGGAATA
CTCAGGTATCGTAAGATGCAAGAGTTCGAATCTCTTAGCAACCATTATTTTTTTCCTCAACATAACGAGA
ACACACAGGGGCGCTATCGCACAGAATCAAATTCGATGACTGGAAATTTTTTGTTAATTTCAGAGGTCGC
CTGACGCATATACCTTTTTCAACTGAAAAATTGGGAGAAAAAGGAAAGGTGAGAGCGCCGGAACCGGCTT
TTCATATAGAATAGAGAAGCGTTCATGACTAAATGCTTGCATCACAATACTTGAAGTTGACAATATTATT
TAAGGACCTATTGTTTTTTCCAATAGGTGGTTAGCAATCGTCTTACTTTCTAACTTTTCTTACCTTTTAC
ATTTCAGCAATATATATATATATATTTCAAGGATATACCATTCTAATGTCTGCCCCTAAGAAGATCGTCG
TTTTGCCAGGTGACCACGTTGGTCAAGAAATCACAGCCGAAGCCATTAAGGTTCTTAAAGCTATTTCTGA
TGTTCGTTCCAATGTCAAGTTCGATTTCGAAAATCATTTAATTGGTGGTGCTGCTATCGATGCTACAGGT
GTTCCACTTCCAGATGAGGCGCTGGAAGCCTCC
