>Addgene plasmid #64186 | pLK | addgene partial sequence | sequence record 112282 | F1ori-R 5'-AGGGAAGAAAGCGAAAGGAG-3'
[73 nt withheld, positions 1-73]
CCATTCGCCATTCAGGCTGCGCAACTGTTGGGAAGGGCGATCGGTGCGGGCCTCTTCGCTATTACGCCAG
CTGGCGAAAGGGGGATGTGCTGCAAGGCGATTAAGTTGGGTAACGCCAGGGTTTTCCCAGTCACGACGTT
GTAAAACGACGGCCAGTGAATTGTAATACGACTCACTATAGGGCGAATTGGAGCTCCACCGCGGTGGCGG
CCGCTCTAGAACTAGTGGGTCCCCCGGGCTGCAGGAATTCGATATCAAGCTTATCGATACCGTCGACCTG
GAGGGGGGGCCCGGTACCAGCTTTTGTTCCCTTTAGTGAGGGTTAATTTCGAGCTTGGCGTAATCATGGT
CATAGCTGTTTCCTGTGTGAAATTGTTATCCGCTCACAATTCCACACAACATACGAGCCGGAAGCATAAA
GTGTAAAGCCTGGGGTGCCTAATGAGTGAGCTAACTCACATTAATTGCGTTGCGCTCACTGCCCGCTTTC
CAGTCGGGAAACCTGTCGTGCCAGCTGCATTAATGAATCGGCCAACGCGCGGGGAGAGGCGGTTTGCGTA
TTGGGCGCTCTTCCGCTTCCTCGCTCACTGACTCGCTGCGCTCGGTCGTTCGGCTGCGGCGAGCGGTATC
AGCTCACTCAAAGGCGGTAATACGGTTATCCACAGAATCAGGGGATAACGCAGGAAAGAACATGTGAGCA
AAAGGCCAGCAAAAGGCCAGGAACCGTAAAAAGGCCGCGTTGCTGGCGTTTTTCCATAGGCTCCGCCCCC
CTGACGAGCATCACAAAAATCGACGCTCAAGTCAGAGGTGGCGAAACCCGACAGGACTATAAAGATACCA
GGCGTTTCCCCCTGGAAGCTCCCTCGTGCGCTCTCCTGTTCCGACCCTGCCGCTTACCGGATACCTGTCC
GCCTTTCTCCCTTCGGGAAGCGTGGCGC
