>Addgene plasmid #64186 | pLK | addgene partial sequence | sequence record 112283 | F1ori-F 5'-GTGGACTCTTGTTCCAAACTGG-3'
CCTATCTCGGTCTATTCTTTTGATTTATAAGGGATTTTGCCGATTTCGGCCTATTGGTTAAAAAATGAGC
TGATTTAACAAAAATTTAACGCGAATTTTAACAAAATATTAACGCTTACAATTTCCTGATGCGGTATTTT
CTCCTTACGCATCTGTGCGGTATTTCACACCGCATAGGATCTGTTTAAACTTAATTAACCTAGGAGATCC
TCGACTACGTCGTAAGGCCGTTTCTGACAGAGTAAAATTCTTGAGGGAACTTTCACCATTATGGGAAATG
GTTCAAGAAGGTATTGACTTAAACTCCATCAAATGGTCAGGTCATTGAGTGTTTTTTATTTGTTGTATTT
TTTTTTTTTTAGAGAAAATCCTCCAATATATAAATTAGGAATCATAGTTTCATGATTTTCTGTTACACCT
AACTTTTTGTGTGGTGCCCTCCTCCTTGTCAATATTAATGTTAAAGTGCAATTCTTTTTCCTTATCACGT
TGAGCCATTAGTATCAATTTGCTTACCTGTATTCCTTTACATCCTCCTTTTTCTCCTTCTTGATAAATGT
ATGTAGATTGCGTATATAGTTTCGTCTACCCTATGAACATATTCCATTTTGTAATTTCGTGTCGTTTCTA
TTATGAATTTCATTTATAAAGTTTATGTACAAATATCATAAAAAAAGAGAATCTTTTTAAGCAAGGATTT
TCTTAACTTCTTCGGCGACAGCATCACCGACTTCGGTGGTACTGTTGGAACCACCTAAATCACCAGTTCT
GATACCTGCATCCAAAACCTTTTTAACTGCATCTTCAATGGCCTTACCTTCTTCAGGCAAGTTCAATGAC
AATTTCAACATCATTGCAGCAGACAAGA
